Addgene plasmid #62067: pET28A-p53 (1-73) (PPP)
Purpose: Expression of human p53 (1-73) (P12A, P13A, P27A) in e. coli
Depositing lab: Gary Daughdrill. Depositing organization: University of South Florida. Publication: Disorder and residual helicity alter p53-Mdm2 binding affinity and signaling in cells. Borcherds W, Theillet FX, Katzer A, Finzel A, Mishall KM, Powell AT, Wu H, Manieri W, Dieterich C, Selenko P, Loewer A, Daughdrill GW. Nat Chem Biol. 2014 Dec;10(12):1000-2. doi: 10.1038/nchembio.1668. Epub 2014 Nov 2. PubMed 25362358.
Backbone
  Vector backbone: pET28A
  Backbone manufacturer: Novagen
  Backbone size w/o insert (bp): 5639
  Total vector size (bp): 5900
  Vector type: Bacterial Expression
Growth in bacteria
  Bacterial resistance: Kanamycin, 50 μg/mL
  Growth temperature: 37°C
  Growth strain: DH5alpha
  Copy number: Low Copy
Gene/Insert
  Gene/Insert name: p53 (alt name: p53 (1-73) (P3xA))
  Species: H. sapiens (human)
  Insert size (bp): 219
  Mutation: Contains TAD residues 1-73; P12A, P13A, P27A
  Entrez Gene: TP53 (a.k.a. BCC7, BMFS5, LFS1, P53, TRP53)
  Promoter: T7
  Tag / fusion protein: His (N terminal on backbone)
  Cloning method: Restriction Enzyme; 5′ cloning site NdeI (not destroyed); 3′ cloning site XhoI (not destroyed)
  Sequencing primers: 5′ T7; 3′ T7 term
Terms and licenses: Academic/Nonprofit Terms; Industry Terms: Not Available to Industry
Depositor comments: Includes a thrombin cleavage site
How to cite: pET28A-p53 (1-73) (PPP) was a gift from Gary Daughdrill (Addgene plasmid # 62067 ; http://n2t.net/addgene:62067 ; RRID:Addgene_62067)
