[The description below was written by a language model from this plasmid's Addgene catalogue record.]
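Description:
pET28A-p53 (1-73) (PPP) is a bacterial expression plasmid built on the Novagen pET28A backbone for producing a mutant fragment of human p53 in E. coli. The backbone is recorded as about 5.6 kb and the complete plasmid as about 5.9 kb. It is selected with kanamycin and listed as low copy, with a standard cloning strain used for propagation. No feature table accompanies the record, so details such as the replication origin and the lac-based regulatory elements usual for pET vectors are not individually documented here.

The 219 bp insert encodes residues 1-73 of TP53, covering the N-terminal transactivation domain (TAD), and carries three proline-to-alanine substitutions: P12A, P13A and P27A. It was cloned between the NdeI and XhoI sites, both of which remain intact. This places it downstream of the T7 promoter and in frame with the backbone-encoded N-terminal His tag. Transcription therefore depends on T7 RNA polymerase, which is normally supplied by a dedicated expression host rather than by the cloning strain. The depositor notes a thrombin cleavage site, which in this arrangement would allow the His tag to be removed after metal-affinity purification.

The associated work examined how disorder and residual helicity in p53 affect Mdm2 binding affinity and signalling in cells. This suggests that the construct supplies recombinant triple-mutant TAD peptide for biophysical and binding comparisons with other p53 variants. The record does not state what structural effect the proline substitutions have.
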