>Addgene plasmid #62067 | pET28A-p53 (1-73) (PPP) | addgene partial sequence | sequence record 103269 | T7 5'-TAATACGACTCACTATAGGG-3'
ATCACAGCAGCGGCCTGGTGCCGCGCGGCAGCCATATGATGGAGGAGCCGCAGTCAGATCCTAGCGTCGA
GGCCGCTCTGAGTCAGGAAACATTTTCAGACCTATGGAAACTACTTGCTGAAAACAACGTTCTGTCCCCC
TTGCCGTCCCAAGCAATGGATGATTTGATGCTGTCCCCGGACGATATTGAACAATGGTTCACTGAAGACC
CAGGTCCAGATGAAGCTCCCAGAATGCCAGAGGCTGCTCCCCGCGTGTGACTCGAGCACCACCACCACCA
CCACTGAGATCCGGCTGCTAACAAAGCCCGAAAGGAAGCTGAGTTGGCTGCTGCCACCGCTGAGCAATAA
CTAGCATAACCCCTTGGGGCCTCTAAACGGGTCTTGAGGGGTTTTTTGCTGAAAGGAGGAACTATATCCG
GATTGGCGAATGGG
[80 nt withheld, positions 435-514]
