>Addgene plasmid #62067 | pET28A-p53 (1-73) (PPP) | addgene partial sequence | sequence record 103270 | T7term 5'-GCTAGTTATTGCTCAGCGG-3'
CAGCCTCTGGCATTCTGGGAGCTTCATCTGGACCTGGGTCTTCAGTGAACCATTGTTCAATATCGTCCGG
GGACAGCATCAAATCATCCATTGCTTGGGACGGCAAGGGGGACAGAACGTTGTTTTCAGCAAGTAGTTTC
CATAGGTCTGAAAATGTTTCCTGACTCAGAGCGGCCTCGACGCTAGGATCTGACTGCGGCTCCTCCATCA
TATGGCTGCCGCGCGGCACCAGGCCGCTGCTGTGATGATGATGATGATGGCTGCTGCCCATGGTATATCT
CCTTCTTAAAGTTAAACAAAATTATTTCTAGAGGGGAATTGTTATCCGCTCACAATTCCCCTATAGTGAG
TCGTATTAATTTCGCGGGATCGAGATCTCGATCCTCTACGCCGGACGCATCGTGGCCGGCATCACCGGCG
CCACAGGTGCGGTTGCTGGCGCCTATATCGCCGACATCACCGATGGGGAAGATCGGGCTCGCCACTTCGG
GCTCATGAGCGCTTGTTTCGGCGTGGGTATGGTGGCAGGCCCCGTGGCCGGGGGACTGTTGGGCGCCATC
TCCTTGCATGCACCATTCCTTGCGGCGGCGGTGCTCAACGGCCTCAACCTACTACTGGGCTGCTTCCTAA
TGCAGGAGTCGCATAAGGGAGAGCGTCGAGATCCCGGACACCATCGAATGGCGC
